Addgene plasmid #79129: pHR_EGFPligand
Purpose: Lentiviral vector for surface expressed EGFP (SFFV promoter)
Depositing lab: Wendell Lim. Depositing organization: University of California, San Francisco (UCSF). Publication: Engineering Customized Cell Sensing and Response Behaviors Using Synthetic Notch Receptors. Morsut L, Roybal KT, Xiong X, Gordley RM, Coyle SM, Thomson M, Lim WA. Cell. 2016 Feb 11;164(4):780-91. doi: 10.1016/j.cell.2016.01.012. Epub 2016 Jan 28. PubMed 26830878.
Backbone
  Vector backbone: pHR
  Vector type: Lentiviral
Growth in bacteria
  Bacterial resistance: Ampicillin, 100 μg/mL
  Growth temperature: 37°C
  Growth strain: NEB Stable
  Copy number: High Copy
Gene/Insert
  Gene/Insert name: EGFP surface ligand
  Species: Synthetic
Terms and licenses: Academic/Nonprofit Terms; Industry Terms: Not Available to Industry
Depositor comments: Precision Tumor Recognition by T Cells With Combinatorial Antigen-Sensing Circuits. Roybal KT, Rupp LJ, Morsut L, Walker WJ, McNally KA, Park JS, Lim WA. Cell. 2016 Feb 11;164(4):770-9. Epub 2016 Jan 28.
How to cite: pHR_EGFPligand was a gift from Wendell Lim (Addgene plasmid # 79129 ; http://n2t.net/addgene:79129 ; RRID:Addgene_79129)
