[The description below was written by a language model from this plasmid's Addgene catalogue record, the feature table of its GenBank file and pLannotate feature annotations shown in this document.]
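Description:
pHR_EGFPligand is an HIV-1-based, self-inactivating lentiviral transfer vector on the pHR backbone, built to display EGFP on the surface of transduced mammalian cells. It is propagated in E. coli through a high-copy ColE1/pUC-type origin with ampicillin selection (bla/AmpR). The viral portion carries a truncated 5' LTR, the Ψ packaging signal with a partial gag sequence, the Rev response element, the cPPT/CTS, and a ΔU3 3' LTR. Together these allow the genome to be packaged, reverse transcribed and integrated when packaging functions are supplied in trans, while leaving the integrated provirus without LTR promoter activity. Outside the LTRs, the backbone retains an SV40 promoter, gpt fragments and SV40 small t intron/polyadenylation sequences inherited from the parental pHR plasmid. No mammalian drug-selection marker is annotated within the transferred region.

The payload is driven by the internal spleen focus-forming virus (SFFV) LTR promoter. After a Kozak sequence comes a single synthetic open reading frame made of an N-terminal secretion signal (matching a mouse immunoglobulin kappa leader), EGFP, and a C-terminal transmembrane segment matching human PDGFRB, so the fluorescent protein is anchored facing the extracellular space. A WPRE downstream enhances transcript expression, and flanking AarI sites with "Part A/Part D" overhangs reflect a modular cloning design. The associated work concerns synthetic Notch receptors, which suggests use in making "sender" cells that present EGFP as a surface ligand for engineered receptors, though the record does not say so explicitly. The depositor's GenBank record (9,929 bp) and the sequenced record (9,979 nt) differ slightly in length and are numbered in different orientations, but they describe the same elements.
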