LOCUS       Exported 9929 bp ds-DNA circular SYN 21-APR-2016
DEFINITION  synthetic circular DNA
ACCESSION   .
VERSION     .
KEYWORDS    pHRSIN-CSW-AarI_AD aka bCW4_83_AarI pHR_primers10_11
SOURCE      synthetic DNA construct
  ORGANISM  synthetic DNA construct
REFERENCE   1 (bases 1 to 9929)
  AUTHORS   .
  TITLE     Direct Submission
  JOURNAL   Exported Apr 21, 2016 from SnapGene 3.0.3 http://www.snapgene.com
FEATURES             Location/Qualifiers
     source          1..9929
                     /organism="synthetic DNA construct"
                     /mol_type="other DNA"
     misc_feature    96..7517
                     /label=match to pHR-CMVLacZ
                     /note="match to pHR-CMVLacZ"
     primer_bind     complement(320..337)
                     /label=SP6
                     /note="SP6"
     CDS             1231..2091
                     /codon_start=1
                     /label=bla (AmpR)
                     /note="bla"
                     /translation="MSIQHFRVALIPFFAAFCLPVFAHPETLVKVKDAEDQLGARVGYI
                     ELDLNSGKILESFRPEERFPMMSTFKVLLCGAVLSRIDAGQEQLGRRIHYSQNDLVEYS
                     PVTEKHLTDGMTVRELCSAAITMSDNTAANLLLTTIGGPKELTAFLHNMGDHVTRLDRW
                     EPELNEAIPNDERDTTMPVAMATTLRKLLTGELLTLASRQQLIDWMEADKVAGPLLRSA
                     LPAGWFIADKSGAGERGSRGIIAALGPDGKPSRIVVIYTTGSQATMDERNRQIAEIGAS
                     LIKHW"
     CDS             1429..2088
                     /label=AmpR
                     /note="AmpR"
     rep_origin      2186..2868
                     /label=ColE1 origin
                     /note="ColE1 origin"
     promoter        3084..3410
                     /label=SV40 - Invitrogen
                     /note="SV40 - Invitrogen promoter"
     promoter        3229..3425
                     /label=SV40 early promoter
                     /note="SV40 early promoter"
     polyA_site      5105..5123
                     /label=SV40 pA
                     /note="SV40 pA"
     polyA_signal    complement(5138..5329)
                     /label=SV40 late polyA
                     /note="SV40 late polyA"
     polyA_site      5199..5330
                     /label=SV40 early poly A
                     /note="SV40 early poly A"
     polyA_site      5199..5329
                     /label=SV40 early poly
     A               (2)
                     /note="SV40 early poly A"
     repeat_region   7518..7697
                     /label=cPPT
                     /note="cPPT"
     primer_bind     7577..7598
                     /note="QB2741"
     primer_bind     7673..7696
                     /note="cPPT_5'seq"
     promoter        7730..8223
                     /label=SFFV
                     /note="SFFV"
     primer_bind     8143..8162
                     /label=cw10
                     /note="cw10"
     misc_feature    8262..8265
                     /label=Part A
                     /note="Part A"
     misc_feature    complement(8270..8276)
                     /label=AarI(1)
                     /note="AarI"
     misc_feature    8288..8296
                     /note="Kozak"
     CDS             8297..9229
                     /codon_start=1
                     /translation="METDTLLLWVLLLWVPGSTGDMVSKGEELFTGVVPILVELDGDVN
                     GHKFSVSGEGEGDATYGKLTLKFICTTGKLPVPWPTLVTTLTYGVQCFSRYPDHMKQHD
                     FFKSAMPEGYVQERTIFFKDDGNYKTRAEVKFEGDTLVNRIELKGIDFKEDGNILGHKL
                     EYNYNSHNVYIMADKQKNGIKVNFKIRHNIEDGSVQLADHYQQNTPIGDGPVLLPDNHY
                     LSTQSALSKDPNEKRDHMVLLEFVTAAGITLGMDELYKNAVGQDTQEVIVVPHSLPFKV
                     VVISAILALVVLTIISLIILIMLWQKKPR"
     misc_feature    8297..8359
                     /note="signal sequence"
     misc_feature    8360..9076
                     /note="EGFP"
     misc_feature    9143..9211
                     /note="transmembrane"
     misc_feature    9256..9262
                     /label=AarI
                     /note="AarI"
     misc_feature    9267..9270
                     /label=Part D
                     /note="Part D"
     misc_feature    9302..9309
                     /label=SbfI
                     /note="SbfI"
     enhancer        9338..9929
                     /label=WPRE
                     /note="WPRE"
     misc_feature    complement(9361..9384)
                     /label=cw11
                     /note="cw11"
     primer_bind     9392..9412
                     /label=QB0112 WPRE-R binding site
                     /note="QB0112 WPRE-R binding site"
ORIGIN
        1 cgataccgtc gaccaaggca gctgtagatc ttagccactt tttaaaagaa aaggggggac
       61 tggaagggct aattcactcc caacgaagac aagatctgct ttttgcttgt actgggtctc
      121 tctggttaga ccagatctga gcctgggagc tctctggcta actagggaac ccactgctta
      181 agcctcaata aagcttgcct tgagtgcttc aagtagtgtg tgcccgtctg ttgtgtgact
      241 ctggtaacta gagatccctc agaccctttt agtcagtgtg gaaaatctct agcagcatct
      301 agaattaatt ccgtgtattc tatagtgtca cctaaatcgt atgtgtatga tacataaggt
      361 tatgtattaa ttgtagccgc gttctaacga caatatgtac aagcctaatt gtgtagcatc
      421 tggcttactg aagcagaccc tatcatctct ctcgtaaact gccgtcagag tcggtttggt
      481 tggacgaacc ttctgagttt ctggtaacgc cgtcccgcac ccggaaatgg tcagcgaacc
      541 aatcagcagg gtcatcgcta gccagatcct ctacgccgga cgcatcgtgg ccggcatcac
      601 cggcgccaca ggtgcggttg ctggcgccta tatcgccgac atcaccgatg gggaagatcg
      661 ggctcgccac ttcgggctca tgagcgcttg tttcggcgtg ggtatggtgg caggccccgt
      721 ggccggggga ctgttgggcg ccatctcctt gcatgcacca ttccttgcgg cggcggtgct
      781 caacggcctc aacctactac tgggctgctt cctaatgcag gagtcgcata agggagagcg
      841 tcgaatggtg cactctcagt acaatctagc tctgatgccg catagttaag ccagccccga
      901 cacccgccaa cacccgctga cgcgccctga cgggcttgtc tgctcccggc atccgcttac
      961 agacaagctg tgaccgtctc cgggagctgc atgtgtcaga ggttttcacc gtcatcaccg
     1021 aaacgcgcga gacgaaaggg cctcgtgata cgcctatttt tataggttaa tgtcatgata
     1081 ataatggttt cttagacgtc aggtggcact tttcggggaa atgtgcgcgg aacccctatt
     1141 tgtttatttt tctaaataca ttcaaatatg tatccgctca tgagacaata accctgataa
     1201 atgcttcaat aatattgaaa aaggaagagt atgagtattc aacatttccg tgtcgccctt
     1261 attccctttt ttgcggcatt ttgccttcct gtttttgctc acccagaaac gctggtgaaa
     1321 gtaaaagatg ctgaagatca gttgggtgca cgagtgggtt acatcgaact ggatctcaac
     1381 agcggtaaga tccttgagag ttttcgcccc gaagaacgtt ttccaatgat gagcactttt
     1441 aaagttctgc tatgtggcgc ggtattatcc cgtattgacg ccgggcaaga gcaactcggt
     1501 cgccgcatac actattctca gaatgacttg gttgagtact caccagtcac agaaaagcat
     1561 cttacggatg gcatgacagt aagagaatta tgcagtgctg ccataaccat gagtgataac
     1621 actgcggcca acttacttct gacaacgatc ggaggaccga aggagctaac cgcttttttg
     1681 cacaacatgg gggatcatgt aactcgcctt gatcgttggg aaccggagct gaatgaagcc
     1741 ataccaaacg acgagcgtga caccacgatg cctgtagcaa tggcaacaac gttgcgcaaa
     1801 ctattaactg gcgaactact tactctagct tcccggcaac aattaataga ctggatggag
     1861 gcggataaag ttgcaggacc acttctgcgc tcggcccttc cggctggctg gtttattgct
     1921 gataaatctg gagccggtga gcgtgggtct cgcggtatca ttgcagcact ggggccagat
     1981 ggtaagccct cccgtatcgt agttatctac acgacgggga gtcaggcaac tatggatgaa
     2041 cgaaatagac agatcgctga gataggtgcc tcactgatta agcattggta actgtcagac
     2101 caagtttact catatatact ttagattgat ttaaaacttc atttttaatt taaaaggatc
     2161 taggtgaaga tcctttttga taatctcatg accaaaatcc cttaacgtga gttttcgttc
     2221 cactgagcgt cagaccccgt agaaaagatc aaaggatctt cttgagatcc tttttttctg
     2281 cgcgtaatct gctgcttgca aacaaaaaaa ccaccgctac cagcggtggt ttgtttgccg
     2341 gatcaagagc taccaactct ttttccgaag gtaactggct tcagcagagc gcagatacca
     2401 aatactgtcc ttctagtgta gccgtagtta ggccaccact tcaagaactc tgtagcaccg
     2461 cctacatacc tcgctctgct aatcctgtta ccagtggctg ctgccagtgg cgataagtcg
     2521 tgtcttaccg ggttggactc aagacgatag ttaccggata aggcgcagcg gtcgggctga
     2581 acggggggtt cgtgcacaca gcccagcttg gagcgaacga cctacaccga actgagatac
     2641 ctacagcgtg agctatgaga aagcgccacg cttcccgaag ggagaaaggc ggacaggtat
     2701 ccggtaagcg gcagggtcgg aacaggagag cgcacgaggg agcttccagg gggaaacgcc
     2761 tggtatcttt atagtcctgt cgggtttcgc cacctctgac ttgagcgtcg atttttgtga
     2821 tgctcgtcag gggggcggag cctatggaaa aacgccagca acgcggcctt tttacggttc
     2881 ctggcctttt gctggccttt tgctcacatg ttctttcctg cgttatcccc tgattctgtg
     2941 gataaccgta ttaccgcctt tgagtgagct gataccgctc gccgcagccg aacgaccgag
     3001 cgcagcgagt cagtgagcga ggaagcggaa gagcgcccaa tacgcaaacc gcctctcccc
     3061 gcgcgttggc cgattcatta atgcagctgt ggaatgtgtg tcagttaggg tgtggaaagt
     3121 ccccaggctc cccagcaggc agaagtatgc aaagcatgca tctcaattag tcagcaacca
     3181 ggtgtggaaa gtccccaggc tccccagcag gcagaagtat gcaaagcatg catctcaatt
     3241 agtcagcaac catagtcccg cccctaactc cgcccatccc gcccctaact ccgcccagtt
     3301 ccgcccattc tccgccccat ggctgactaa ttttttttat ttatgcagag gccgaggccg
     3361 cctcggcctc tgagctattc cagaagtagt gaggaggctt ttttggaggc ctaggctttt
     3421 gcaaaaagct tggacacaag acaggcttgc gagatatgtt tgagaatacc actttatccc
     3481 gcgtcaggga gaggcagtgc gtaaaaagac gcggactcat gtgaaatact ggtttttagt
     3541 gcgccagatc tctataatct cgcgcaacct attttcccct cgaacacttt ttaagccgta
     3601 gataaacagg ctgggacact tcacatgagc gaaaaataca tcgtcacctg ggacatgttg
     3661 cagatccatg cacgtaaact cgcaagccga ctgatgcctt ctgaacaatg gaaaggcatt
     3721 attgccgtaa gccgtggcgg tctgtaccgg gtgcgttact ggcgcgtgaa ctgggtattc
     3781 gtcatgtcga taccgtttgt atttccagct acgatcacga caaccagcgc gagcttaaag
     3841 tgctgaaacg cgcagaaggc gatggcgaag gcttcatcgt tattgatgac ctggtggata
     3901 ccggtggtac tgcggttgcg attcgtgaaa tgtatccaaa agcgcacttt gtcaccatct
     3961 tcgcaaaacc ggctggtcgt ccgctggttg atgactatgt tgttgatatc ccgcaagata
     4021 cctggattga acagccgtgg gatatgggcg tcgtattcgt cccgccaatc tccggtcgct
     4081 aatcttttca acgcctggca ctgccgggcg ttgttctttt taacttcagg cgggttacaa
     4141 tagtttccag taagtattct ggaggctgca tccatgacac aggcaaacct gagcgaaacc
     4201 ctgttcaaac cccgctttaa acatcctgaa acctcgacgc tagtccgccg ctttaatcac
     4261 ggcgcacaac cgcctgtgca gtcggccctt gatggtaaaa ccatccctca ctggtatcgc
     4321 atgattaacc gtctgatgtg gatctggcgc ggcattgacc cacgcgaaat cctcgacgtc
     4381 caggcacgta ttgtgatgag cgatgccgaa cgtaccgacg atgatttata cgatacggtg
     4441 attggctacc gtggcggcaa ctggatttat gagtgggccc cggatctttg tgaaggaacc
     4501 ttacttctgt ggtgtgacat aattggacaa actacctaca gagatttaaa gctctaaggt
     4561 aaatataaaa tttttaagtg tataatgtgt taaactactg attctaattg tttgtgtatt
     4621 ttagattcca acctatggaa ctgatgaatg ggagcagtgg tggaatgcct ttaatgagga
     4681 aaacctgttt tgctcagaag aaatgccatc tagtgatgat gaggctactg ctgactctca
     4741 acattctact cctccaaaaa agaagagaaa ggtagaagac cccaaggact ttccttcaga
     4801 attgctaagt tttttgagtc atgctgtgtt tagtaataga actcttgctt gctttgctat
     4861 ttacaccaca aaggaaaaag ctgcactgct atacaagaaa attatggaaa aatattctgt
     4921 aacctttata agtaggcata acagttataa tcataacata ctgttttttc ttactccaca
     4981 caggcataga gtgtctgcta ttaataacta tgctcaaaaa ttgtgtacct ttagcttttt
     5041 aatttgtaaa ggggttaata aggaatattt gatgtatagt gccttgacta gagatcataa
     5101 tcagccatac cacatttgta gaggttttac ttgctttaaa aaacctccca cacctccccc
     5161 tgaacctgaa acataaaatg aatgcaattg ttgttgttaa cttgtttatt gcagcttata
     5221 atggttacaa ataaagcaat agcatcacaa atttcacaaa taaagcattt ttttcactgc
     5281 attctagttg tggtttgtcc aaactcatca atgtatctta tcatgtctgg atcaactgga
     5341 taactcaagc taaccaaaat catcccaaac ttcccacccc ataccctatt accactgcca
     5401 attacctagt ggtttcattt actctaaacc tgtgattcct ctgaattatt ttcattttaa
     5461 agaaattgta tttgttaaat atgtactaca aacttagtag ttggaagggc taattcactc
     5521 ccaaagaaga caagatatcc ttgatctgtg gatctaccac acacaaggct acttccctga
     5581 ttagcagaac tacacaccag ggccaggggt cagatatcca ctgacctttg gatggtgcta
     5641 caagctagta ccagttgagc cagataaggt agaagaggcc aataaaggag agaacaccag
     5701 cttgttacac cctgtgagcc tgcatgggat ggatgacccg gagagagaag tgttagagtg
     5761 gaggtttgac agccgcctag catttcatca cgtggcccga gagctgcatc cggagtactt
     5821 caagaactgc tgatatcgag cttgctacaa gggactttcc gctggggact ttccagggag
     5881 gcgtggcctg ggcgggactg gggagtggcg agccctcaga tcctgcatat aagcagctgc
     5941 tttttgcctg tactgggtct ctctggttag accagatctg agcctgggag ctctctggct
     6001 aactagggaa cccactgctt aagcctcaat aaagcttgcc ttgagtgctt caagtagtgt
     6061 gtgcccgtct gttgtgtgac tctggtaact agagatccct cagacccttt tagtcagtgt
     6121 ggaaaatctc tagcagtggc gcccgaacag ggacttgaaa gcgaaaggga aaccagagga
     6181 gctctctcga cgcaggactc ggcttgctga agcgcgcacg gcaagaggcg aggggcggcg
     6241 actggtgagt acgccaaaaa ttttgactag cggaggctag aaggagagag atgggtgcga
     6301 gagcgtcagt attaagcggg ggagaattag atcgcgatgg gaaaaaattc ggttaaggcc
     6361 agggggaaag aaaaaatata aattaaaaca tatagtatgg gcaagcaggg agctagaacg
     6421 attcgcagtt aatcctggcc tgttagaaac atcagaaggc tgtagacaaa tactgggaca
     6481 gctacaacca tcccttcaga caggatcaga agaacttaga tcattatata atacagtagc
     6541 aaccctctat tgtgtgcatc aaaggataga gataaaagac accaaggaag ctttagacaa
     6601 gatagaggaa gagcaaaaca aaagtaagac caccgcacag caagcggccg gtgatcttca
     6661 gacctggacg atatatatga gggacaattg gagaagtgaa ttatataaat ataaagtagt
     6721 aaaaattgaa ccattaggag tagcacccac caaggcaaag agaagagtgg tgcagagaga
     6781 aaaaagagca gtgggaatag gagctttgtt ccttgggttc ttgggagcag caggaagcac
     6841 tatgggcgca gcgtcaatga cgctgacggt acaggccaga caattattgt ctggtatagt
     6901 gcagcagcag aacaatttgc tgagggctat tgaggcgcaa cagcatctgt tgcaactcac
     6961 agtctggggc atcaagcagc tccaggcaag aatcctggct gtggaaagat acctaaagga
     7021 tcaacagctc ctggggattt ggggttgctc tggaaaactc atttgcacca ctgctgtgcc
     7081 ttggaatgct agttggagta ataaatctct ggaacagatt tggaatcaca cgacctggat
     7141 ggagtgggac agagaaatta acaattacac aagcttaata cactccttaa ttgaagaatc
     7201 gcaaaaccag caagaaaaga atgaacaaga attattggaa ttagataaat gggcaagttt
     7261 gtggaattgg tttaacataa caaattggct gtggtatata aaattattca taatgatagt
     7321 aggaggcttg gtaggtttaa gaatagtttt tgctgtactt tctatagtga atagagttag
     7381 gcagggatat tcaccattat cgtttcagac ccacctccca accccgaggg gacccgacag
     7441 gcccgaagga atagaagaag aaggtggaga gagagacaga gacagatcca ttcgattagt
     7501 gaacggatct cgacggtcgc caaatggcag tattcatcca caattttaaa agaaaagggg
     7561 ggattggggg gtacagtgca ggggaaagaa tagtagacat aatagcaaca gacatacaaa
     7621 ctaaagaatt acaaaaacaa attacaaaaa ttcaaaattt tcgggtttat tacagggaca
     7681 gcagagatcc agtttggatc gataagcttg atatcgaatt cctgcagccc cgataaaata
     7741 aaagatttta tttagtctcc agaaaaaggg gggaatgaaa gaccccacct gtaggttatg
     7801 gcaagctagc tgcagtaacg ccattattgc aaggcatgga aaaataccaa accaagaata
     7861 gagaagttca gatcaagggc gggtacatga aaatagctaa cgtagggcca aacaggatat
     7921 ctgcggtgag cagtttcggc cccggcccgg ggccaagaac agatggtcac cgcagtttcg
     7981 gccccggccc gaggccaaga gcagatggtc cccagatatg gcccaaccct cagcagtttc
     8041 ttaagaccca tcagatgttt ccaggctccc ccaaggacct gaaatgaccc tgcgccttat
     8101 ttgaattaac caatcagcct gcttctcgct tctgttcgcg cgcttctgct tcccgagctc
     8161 tataaaagag ctcacaaccc ctcactcggc gcgccagtcc tccgacagac tgagtcgccc
     8221 gggggggatc tggagctctc gagaattctc acgcgtcaag tggagcaagg caggtggaca
     8281 gtggatcgcc gccaccatgg agaccgacac cctcttgctc tgggtcctgc tgctgtgggt
     8341 tccgggtagt accggagaca tggtttctaa gggtgaagaa ttgttcaccg gagttgtgcc
     8401 catcctggtt gagctggacg gagacgttaa cggacacaag ttctcagtga gcggcgaagg
     8461 agagggcgac gctacgtacg gtaaactgac gttgaagttc atctgtacaa caggaaagct
     8521 gccagtgccc tggcctacac tcgtgaccac cctcacctac ggagtccagt gcttctcccg
     8581 gtaccccgac cacatgaaac agcacgattt cttcaagtcc gcgatgcctg agggctatgt
     8641 tcaggaacgc accatattct tcaaggacga cggtaactat aaaaccaggg ctgaagttaa
     8701 gttcgagggg gacacgttgg taaatagaat tgagttgaaa ggaatcgatt tcaaagaaga
     8761 cggcaatatt ttgggccaca agctggagta caactacaac agccacaacg tgtatattat
     8821 ggctgataag cagaagaacg gcatcaaggt gaacttcaaa atccgacaca atatcgagga
     8881 tggctctgtg caactggccg accattacca gcaaaacacg cctatcggcg acggtccggt
     8941 tttgctgcca gataaccact acctctccac gcaatcagcc ctctccaagg atcctaacga
     9001 aaaaagagac catatggttc tgcttgaatt cgtgacggct gctgggatca ccctgggaat
     9061 ggatgagctg tataagaacg ccgtgggcca ggatacgcag gaggtgatcg tcgtgcccca
     9121 cagcttgccc ttcaaggtcg tggttattag tgctatcctg gcgttggtgg tgctgactat
     9181 tatctccctt atcatactta tcatgctgtg gcaaaaaaaa ccccgataag atccttgact
     9241 tgcggccgca actcccacct gcaacatgcg tgactgactg aggccgcgac tctagagtcg
     9301 acctgcaggc atgcaagctt gatatcaagc ttatcgataa tcaacctctg gattacaaaa
     9361 tttgtgaaag attgactggt attcttaact atgttgctcc ttttacgcta tgtggatacg
     9421 ctgctttaat gcctttgtat catgctattg cttcccgtat ggctttcatt ttctcctcct
     9481 tgtataaatc ctggttgctg tctctttatg aggagttgtg gcccgttgtc aggcaacgtg
     9541 gcgtggtgtg cactgtgttt gctgacgcaa cccccactgg ttggggcatt gccaccacct
     9601 gtcagctcct ttccgggact ttcgctttcc ccctccctat tgccacggcg gaactcatcg
     9661 ccgcctgcct tgcccgctgc tggacagggg ctcggctgtt gggcactgac aattccgtgg
     9721 tgttgtcggg gaaatcatcg tcctttcctt ggctgctcgc ctgtgttgcc acctggattc
     9781 tgcgcgggac gtccttctgc tacgtccctt cggccctcaa tccagcggac cttccttccc
     9841 gcggcctgct gccggctctg cggcctcttc cgcgtcttcg ccttcgccct cagacgagtc
     9901 ggatctccct ttgggccgcc tccccgcat
//
