Features (pLannotate 1.2.2; 35 found; start..end, strand, type, name):
    163..219     -  CDS            lacI (fragment): lac repressor; lacI; The lac repressor binds to the lac operator to inhibit transcription in E. coli. This inhibition can be relieved by adding lactose or isopropyl-β-D-thiogalactopyranoside (IPTG).
    402..990     -  rep_origin     ori: high-copy-number ColE1/pMB1/pBR322/pUC origin of replication
   1161..2021    -  CDS            AmpR: β-lactamase; bla; confers resistance to ampicillin, carbenicillin, and related antibiotics
   2022..2126    -  promoter       AmpR promoter: bla
   2221..2256    +  CDS            rop (fragment): Rop protein, which maintains plasmids at low copy number; rop
   2358..2406    +  misc_feature   bom (fragment): basis of mobility region from pBR322
   2407..2686    -  CDS            TcR (fragment): tetracycline efflux protein; tet; confers resistance to tetracycline
   2914..2932    +  promoter       SP6 promoter: promoter for bacteriophage SP6 RNA polymerase
   2957..3190    -  LTR            3' LTR (ΔU3): self-inactivating 3' long terminal repeat (LTR) from HIV-1
   3192..3260    -  CDS            nef (fragment): NEF_HV1Z2 - Experimental evidence at protein level: Swiss-Prot protein existence level 1. Extracellular Nef protein targets CD4(+) T-lymphocytes for apoptosis by interacting with CXCR4 surface receptors. From Human immunodeficiency virus type 1 group M subtype D (isolate Z2/CDC-Z34) (HIV-1).
   3277..3299    -  misc_feature   MCS (fragment): pBluescript multiple cloning site
   3300..3888    -  misc_feature   WPRE: woodchuck hepatitis virus posttranscriptional regulatory element
   3888..3906    -  misc_feature   MCS (fragment): pBluescript multiple cloning site
   3907..3937    -  misc_feature   MCS (fragment): pUC18/19 multiple cloning site
   4001..4153    -  CDS            PDGFRB (fragment): PGFRB_HUMAN - Also known as PDGFR, PDGFR1. Experimental evidence at protein level: Swiss-Prot protein existence level 1. Tyrosine-protein kinase that acts as cell-surface receptor for homodimeric PDGFB and PDGFD and for heterodimers formed by PDGFA and PDGFB, and plays an essential role in the regulation of embryonic development, cell proliferation, survival, differentiation, chemotaxis and migration. Plays an essential role in blood vessel development by promoting proliferation, migration and recruitment of pericytes and smooth muscle cells to endothelial cells. Plays a role in the migration
   4151..4867    -  CDS            EGFP: EGFP is a basic (constitutively fluorescent) green fluorescent protein published in 1996, derived from Aequorea victoria. It is reported to be a rapidly-maturing weak dimer with moderate acid sensitivity.
   4862..4930    -  CDS            KV3A6_MOUSE (fragment): Experimental evidence at protein level: Swiss-Prot protein existence level 1. From Mus musculus (Mouse).
   5004..5411    -  promoter       SFFV promoter: spleen focus-forming virus long terminal repeat (LTR) promoter
   5495..5527    +  misc_feature   MCS (fragment): pBluescript multiple cloning site
   5564..5681    -  misc_feature   cPPT/CTS: central polypurine tract and central termination sequence of HIV-1
   5718..5818    -  CDS            Rev (fragment): human immunodeficiency virus 1 (HIV-1) Rev protein; rev; enhances nuclear export of unspliced and incompletely spliced viral mRNAs
   6195..6428    -  misc_feature   RRE: The Rev response element (RRE) of HIV-1 allows for Rev-dependent mRNA export from the nucleus to the cytoplasm.
   6603..6941    -  CDS            HIV-1 gag (fragment): gag protein from human immunodeficiency virus 1; gag
   6925..7050    -  misc_feature   HIV-1 Ψ: packaging signal of human immunodeficiency virus type 1
   7097..7354    -  LTR            5' LTR (truncated): truncated 5' long terminal repeat (LTR) from HIV-1
   7402..7731    -  CDS            nef (fragment): NEF_HV1BR - Experimental evidence at protein level: Swiss-Prot protein existence level 1. Extracellular Nef protein targets CD4(+) T-lymphocytes for apoptosis by interacting with CXCR4 surface receptors (PubMed:14990729). From Human immunodeficiency virus type 1 group M subtype B (isolate BRU/LAI) (HIV-1).
   7898..8032    -  polyA_signal   SV40 poly(A) signal: SV40 polyadenylation signal
   8055..8138    -  CDS            large T antigen (fragment): large T antigen from SV40 (simian virus 40)
   8457..8477    -  CDS            SV40 NLS: nuclear localization signal of SV40 (simian virus 40) large T antigen
   8607..8672    -  intron         small t intron: SV40 (simian virus 40) small t antigen intron
   8674..8748    -  CDS            small t antigen (fragment): SV40 (simian virus 40) small t antigen
   8752..9057    -  CDS            frsA (fragment): FRSA_ECOLI - Also known as yafA. Experimental evidence at protein level: Swiss-Prot protein existence level 1. Catalyzes the hydrolysis of esters (PubMed:15808744). Displays esterase activity toward pNP-butyrate (PubMed:15808744). May stimulate mixed-acid fermentation by acting as a fermentation/respiration switch that down-regulates respiration and up- regulates fermentation rates (PubMed:15169777). From Escherichia coli (strain K12).
   9152..9487    -  CDS            gpt (fragment): XGPT_ECOLI - Also known as gpp, gxu. Experimental evidence at protein level: Swiss-Prot protein existence level 1. Purine salvage pathway enzyme that catalyzes the transfer of the ribosyl-5-phosphate group from 5-phospho-alpha-D-ribose 1- diphosphate (PRPP) to the N9 position of the 6-oxopurines guanine and xanthine to form the corresponding ribonucleotides GMP (guanosine 5'- monophosphate) and XMP (xanthosine 5'-monophosphate), with the release of PPi. To a lesser extent, also acts on hypoxanthine (PubMed:9100006, PubMed:3886014). Does not ribophosphorylate adenine (PubMed:3886014). From Esch
   9487..9606    -  CDS            gpt (fragment): XGPT_ECOLI - Also known as gpp, gxu. Experimental evidence at protein level: Swiss-Prot protein existence level 1. Purine salvage pathway enzyme that catalyzes the transfer of the ribosyl-5-phosphate group from 5-phospho-alpha-D-ribose 1- diphosphate (PRPP) to the N9 position of the 6-oxopurines guanine and xanthine to form the corresponding ribonucleotides GMP (guanosine 5'- monophosphate) and XMP (xanthosine 5'-monophosphate), with the release of PPi. To a lesser extent, also acts on hypoxanthine (PubMed:9100006, PubMed:3886014). Does not ribophosphorylate adenine (PubMed:3886014). From Esch
   9806..156     -  promoter       SV40 promoter (across the origin): SV40 enhancer and early promoter
>Addgene plasmid #79129 | pHR_EGFPligand | addgene full sequence | sequence record 372906 | Addgene NGS Result
GGTTGCTGACTAATTGAGATGCATGCTTTGCATACTTCTGCCTGCTGGGGAGCCTGGGGACTTTCCACAC
CTGGTTGCTGACTAATTGAGATGCATGCTTTGCATACTTCTGCCTGCTGGGGAGCCTGGGGACTTTCCAC
ACCCTAACTGACACACATTCCACAGCTGCATTAATGAATCGGCCAACGCGCGGGGAGAGGCGGTTTGCGT
ATTGGGCGCTCTTCCGCTTCCTCGCTCACTGACTCGCTGCGCTCGGTCGTTCGGCTGCGGCGAGCGGTAT
CAGCTCACTCAAAGGCGGTAATACGGTTATCCACAGAATCAGGGGATAACGCAGGAAAGAACATGTGAGC
AAAAGGCCAGCAAAAGGCCAGGAACCGTAAAAAGGCCGCGTTGCTGGCGTTTTTCCATAGGCTCCGCCCC
CCTGACGAGCATCACAAAAATCGACGCTCAAGTCAGAGGTGGCGAAACCCGACAGGACTATAAAGATACC
AGGCGTTTCCCCCTGGAAGCTCCCTCGTGCGCTCTCCTGTTCCGACCCTGCCGCTTACCGGATACCTGTC
CGCCTTTCTCCCTTCGGGAAGCGTGGCGCTTTCTCATAGCTCACGCTGTAGGTATCTCAGTTCGGTGTAG
GTCGTTCGCTCCAAGCTGGGCTGTGTGCACGAACCCCCCGTTCAGCCCGACCGCTGCGCCTTATCCGGTA
ACTATCGTCTTGAGTCCAACCCGGTAAGACACGACTTATCGCCACTGGCAGCAGCCACTGGTAACAGGAT
TAGCAGAGCGAGGTATGTAGGCGGTGCTACAGAGTTCTTGAAGTGGTGGCCTAACTACGGCTACACTAGA
AGAACAGTATTTGGTATCTGCGCTCTGCTGAAGCCAGTTACCTTCGGAAAAAGAGTTGGTAGCTCTTGAT
CCGGCAAACAAACCACCGCTGGTAGCGGTGGTTTTTTTGTTTGCAAGCAGCAGATTACGCGCAGAAAAAA
AGGATCTCAAGAAGATCCTTTGATCTTTTCTACGGGGTCTGACGCTCAGTGGAACGAAAACTCACGTTAA
GGGATTTTGGTCATGAGATTATCAAAAAGGATCTTCACCTAGATCCTTTTAAATTAAAAATGAAGTTTTA
AATCAATCTAAAGTATATATGAGTAAACTTGGTCTGACAGTTACCAATGCTTAATCAGTGAGGCACCTAT
CTCAGCGATCTGTCTATTTCGTTCATCCATAGTTGCCTGACTCCCCGTCGTGTAGATAACTACGATACGG
GAGGGCTTACCATCTGGCCCCAGTGCTGCAATGATACCGCGAGACCCACGCTCACCGGCTCCAGATTTAT
CAGCAATAAACCAGCCAGCCGGAAGGGCCGAGCGCAGAAGTGGTCCTGCAACTTTATCCGCCTCCATCCA
GTCTATTAATTGTTGCCGGGAAGCTAGAGTAAGTAGTTCGCCAGTTAATAGTTTGCGCAACGTTGTTGCC
ATTGCTACAGGCATCGTGGTGTCACGCTCGTCGTTTGGTATGGCTTCATTCAGCTCCGGTTCCCAACGAT
CAAGGCGAGTTACATGATCCCCCATGTTGTGCAAAAAAGCGGTTAGCTCCTTCGGTCCTCCGATCGTTGT
CAGAAGTAAGTTGGCCGCAGTGTTATCACTCATGGTTATGGCAGCACTGCATAATTCTCTTACTGTCATG
CCATCCGTAAGATGCTTTTCTGTGACTGGTGAGTACTCAACCAAGTCATTCTGAGAATAGTGTATGCGGC
GACCGAGTTGCTCTTGCCCGGCGTCAATACGGGATAATACCGCGCCACATAGCAGAACTTTAAAAGTGCT
CATCATTGGAAAACGTTCTTCGGGGCGAAAACTCTCAAGGATCTTACCGCTGTTGAGATCCAGTTCGATG
TAACCCACTCGTGCACCCAACTGATCTTCAGCATCTTTTACTTTCACCAGCGTTTCTGGGTGAGCAAAAA
CAGGAAGGCAAAATGCCGCAAAAAAGGGAATAAGGGCGACACGGAAATGTTGAATACTCATACTCTTCCT
TTTTCAATATTATTGAAGCATTTATCAGGGTTATTGTCTCATGAGCGGATACATATTTGAATGTATTTAG
AAAAATAAACAAATAGGGGTTCCGCGCACATTTCCCCGAAAAGTGCCACCTGACGTCTAAGAAACCATTA
TTATCATGACATTAACCTATAAAAATAGGCGTATCACGAGGCCCTTTCGTCTCGCGCGTTTCGGTGATGA
CGGTGAAAACCTCTGACACATGCAGCTCCCGGAGACGGTCACAGCTTGTCTGTAAGCGGATGCCGGGAGC
AGACAAGCCCGTCAGGGCGCGTCAGCGGGTGTTGGCGGGTGTCGGGGCTGGCTTAACTATGCGGCATCAG
AGCAGATTGTACTGAGAGTGCACCATTCGACGCTCTCCCTTATGCGACTCCTGCATTAGGAAGCAGCCCA
GTAGTAGGTTGAGGCCGTTGAGCACCGCCGCCGCAAGGAATGGTGCATGCAAGGAGATGGCGCCCAACAG
TCCCCCGGCCACGGGGCCTGCCACCATACCCACGCCGAAACAAGCGCTCATGAGCCCGAAGTGGCGAGCC
CGATCTTCCCCATCGGTGATGTCGGCGATATAGGCGCCAGCAACCGCACCTGTGGCGCCGGTGATGCCGG
CCACGATGCGTCCGGCGTAGAGGATCTGGCTAGCGATGACCCTGCTGATTGGTTCGCTGACCATTTCCGG
GTGCGGGACGGCGTTACCAGAAACTCAGAAGGTTCGTCCAACCAAACCGACTCTGACGGCAGTTTACGAG
AGAGATGATAGGGTCTGCTTCAGTAAGCCAGATGCTACACAATTAGGCTTGTACATATTGTCGTTAGAAC
GCGGCTACAATTAATACATAACCTTATGTATCATACACATACGATTTAGGTGACACTATAGAATACACGG
AATTAATTCTAGATGCTGCTAGAGATTTTCCACACTGACTAAAAGGGTCTGAGGGATCTCTAGTTACCAG
AGTCACACAACAGACGGGCACACACTACTTGAAGCACTCAAGGCAAGCTTTATTGAGGCTTAAGCAGTGG
GTTCCCTAGTTAGCCAGAGAGCTCCCAGGCTCAGATCTGGTCTAACCAGAGAGACCCAGTACAAGCAAAA
AGCAGATCTTGTCTTCGTTGGGAGTGAATTAGCCCTTCCAGTCCCCCCTTTTCTTTTAAAAAGTGGCTAA
GATCTACAGCTGCCTTGTAAGTCATTGGTCTTAAAGGTACCGAGCTCGAATTAATTCCCTCGAGGTCGAC
GGTATCGATGCGGGGAGGCGGCCCAAAGGGAGATCCGACTCGTCTGAGGGCGAAGGCGAAGACGCGGAAG
AGGCCGCAGAGCCGGCAGCAGGCCGCGGGAAGGAAGGTCCGCTGGATTGAGGGCCGAAGGGACGTAGCAG
AAGGACGTCCCGCGCAGAATCCAGGTGGCAACACAGGCGAGCAGCCAAGGAAAGGACGATGATTTCCCCG
ACAACACCACGGAATTGTCAGTGCCCAACAGCCGAGCCCCTGTCCAGCAGCGGGCAAGGCAGGCGGCGAT
GAGTTCCGCCGTGGCAATAGGGAGGGGGAAAGCGAAAGTCCCGGAAAGGAGCTGACAGGTGGTGGCAATG
CCCCAACCAGTGGGGGTTGCGTCAGCAAACACAGTGCACACCACGCCACGTTGCCTGACAACGGGCCACA
ACTCCTCATAAAGAGACAGCAACCAGGATTTATACAAGGAGGAGAAAATGAAAGCCATACGGGAAGCAAT
AGCATGATACAAAGGCATTAAAGCAGCGTATCCACATAGCGTAAAAGGAGCAACATAGTTAAGAATACCA
GTCAATCTTTCACAAATTTTGTAATCCAGAGGTTGATTATCGATAAGCTTGATATCAAGCTTGCATGCCT
GCAGGTCGACTCTAGAGTCGCGGCCTCAGTCAGTCACGCATGTTGCAGGTGGGAGTTGCGGCCGCAAGTC
AAGGATCTTATCGGGGTTTTTTTTGCCACAGCATGATAAGTATGATAAGGGAGATAATAGTCAGCACCAC
CAACGCCAGGATAGCACTAATAACCACGACCTTGAAGGGCAAGCTGTGGGGCACGACGATCACCTCCTGC
GTATCCTGGCCCACGGCGTTCTTATACAGCTCATCCATTCCCAGGGTGATCCCAGCAGCCGTCACGAATT
CAAGCAGAACCATATGGTCTCTTTTTTCGTTAGGATCCTTGGAGAGGGCTGATTGCGTGGAGAGGTAGTG
GTTATCTGGCAGCAAAACCGGACCGTCGCCGATAGGCGTGTTTTGCTGGTAATGGTCGGCCAGTTGCACA
GAGCCATCCTCGATATTGTGTCGGATTTTGAAGTTCACCTTGATGCCGTTCTTCTGCTTATCAGCCATAA
TATACACGTTGTGGCTGTTGTAGTTGTACTCCAGCTTGTGGCCCAAAATATTGCCGTCTTCTTTGAAATC
GATTCCTTTCAACTCAATTCTATTTACCAACGTGTCCCCCTCGAACTTAACTTCAGCCCTGGTTTTATAG
TTACCGTCGTCCTTGAAGAATATGGTGCGTTCCTGAACATAGCCCTCAGGCATCGCGGACTTGAAGAAAT
CGTGCTGTTTCATGTGGTCGGGGTACCGGGAGAAGCACTGGACTCCGTAGGTGAGGGTGGTCACGAGTGT
AGGCCAGGGCACTGGCAGCTTTCCTGTTGTACAGATGAACTTCAACGTCAGTTTACCGTACGTAGCGTCG
CCCTCTCCTTCGCCGCTCACTGAGAACTTGTGTCCGTTAACGTCTCCGTCCAGCTCAACCAGGATGGGCA
CAACTCCGGTGAACAATTCTTCACCCTTAGAAACCATGTCTCCGGTACTACCCGGAACCCACAGCAGCAG
GACCCAGAGCAAGAGGGTGTCGGTCTCCATGGTGGCGGCGATCCACTGTCCACCTGCCTTGCTCCACTTG
ACGCGTGAGAATTCTCGAGAGCTCCAGATCCCCCCCGGGCGACTCAGTCTGTCGGAGGACTGGCGCGCCG
AGTGAGGGGTTGTGAGCTCTTTTATAGAGCTCGGGAAGCAGAAGCGCGCGAACAGAAGCGAGAAGCAGGC
TGATTGGTTAATTCAAATAAGGCGCAGGGTCATTTCAGGTCCTTGGGGGAGCCTGGAAACATCTGATGGG
TCTTAAGAAACTGCTGAGGGTTGGGCCATATCTGGGGACCATCTGTTCTTGGCCTCGGGCCGGGGCCGAA
ACTGCGGTGACCATCTGTTCTTGGCCCCGGGCCGGGGCCGAAACTGCTCACCGCAGATATCCTGTTTGGC
CCAACGTTAGCTATTTTCATGTACCCGCCCTTGATCTGAACTTCTCTATTCTTGGTTTGGTATTTTTCCA
TGCCTTGCAAAATGGCGTTACTGCAGCTAGCTTGCCAAACCTACAGGTGGGGTCTTTCATTCCCCCCTTT
TTCTGGAGACTAAATAAAATCTTTTATTTTATCGGGGCTGCAGGAATTCGATATCAAGCTTATCGATCCA
AACTGGATCTCTGCTGTCCCTGTAATAAACCCGAAAATTTTGAATTTTTGTAATTTGTTTTTGTAATTCT
TTAGTTTGTATGTCTGTTGCTATTATGTCTACTATTCTTTCCCCTGCACTGTACCCCCCAATCCCCCCTT
TTCTTTTAAAATTGTGGATGAATACTGCCATTTGGCGATACCGTCGAGATCCGTTCACTAATCGAATGGA
TCTGTCTCTGTCTCTCTCTCCACCTTCTTCTTCTATTCCTTCGGGCCTGTCGGGTCCCCTCGGGGTTGGG
AGGTGGGTCTGAAACGATAATGGTGAATATCCCTGCCTAACTCTATTCACTATAGAAAGTACAGCAAAAA
CTATTCTTAAACCTACCAAGCCTCCTACTATCATTATGAATAATTTTATATACCACAGCCAATTTGTTAT
GTTAAACCAATTCCACAAACTTGCCCATTTATCTAATTCCAATAATTCTTGTTCATTCTTTTCTTGCTGG
TTTTGCGATTCTTCAATTAAGGAGTGTATTAAGCTTGTGTAATTGTTAATTTCTCTGTCCCACTCCATCC
AGGTCGTGTGATTCCAAATCTGTTCCAGAGATTTATTACTCCAACTAGCATTCCAAGGCACAGCAGTGGT
GCAAATGAGTTTTCCAGAGCAACCCCAAATCCCCAGGAGCTGTTGATCCTTTAGGTATCTTTCCACAGCC
AGGATTCTTGCCTGGAGCTGCTTGATGCCCCAGACTGTGAGTTGCAACAGATGCTGTTGCGCCTCAATAG
CCCTCAGCAAATTGTTCTGCTGCTGCACTATACCAGACAATAATTGTCTGGCCTGTACCGTCAGCGTCAT
TGACGCTGCGCCCATAGTGCTTCCTGCTGCTCCCAAGAACCCAAGGAACAAAGCTCCTATTCCCACTGCT
CTTTTTTCTCTCTGCACCACTCTTCTCTTTGCCTTGGTGGGTGCTACTCCTAATGGTTCAATTTTTACTA
CTTTATATTTATATAATTCACTTCTCCAATTGTCCCTCATATCTCCTCCTCCAGGTCTGAAGATCAGCGG
CCGGCCGCTTGCTGTGCGGTGGTCTTACTTTTGTTTTGCTCTTCCTCTATCTTGTCTAAAGCTTCCTTGG
TGTCTTTTATCTCTATCCTTTGATGCACACAATAGAGGGTTGCTACTGTATTATATAATGATCTAAGTTC
TTCTGATCCTGTCTGAAGGGATGGTTGTAGCTGTCCCAGTATTTGTCTACAGCCTTCTGATGTTTCTAAC
AGGCCAGGATTAACTGCGAATCGTTCTAGCTCCCTGCTTGCCCATACTATATGTTTTAATTTATATTTTT
TCTTTCCCCCTGGCCTTAACCGAATTTTTTCCCATCGCGATCTAATTCTCCCCCGCTTAATACTGACGCT
CTCGCACCCATCTCTCTCCTTCTAGCCTCCGCTAGTCAAAATTTTTGGCGTACTCACCAGTCGCCGCCCC
TCGCCTCTTGCCGTGCGCGCTTCAGCAAGCCGAGTCCTGCGTCGAGAGAGCTCCTCTGGTTTCCCTTTCG
CTTTCAAGTCCCTGTTCGGGCGCCACTGCTAGAGATTTTCCACACTGACTAAAAGGGTCTGAGGGATCTC
TAGTTACCAGAGTCACACAACAGACGGGCACACACTACTTGAAGCACTCAAGGCAAGCTTTATTGAGGCT
TAAGCAGTGGGTTCCCTAGTTAGCCAGAGAGCTCCCAGGCTCAGATCTGGTCTAACCAGAGAGACCCAGT
ACAGGCAAAAAGCAGCTGCTTATATGCAGGATCTGAGGGCTCGCCACTCCCCAGTCCCGCCCAGGCCACG
CCTCCCTGGAAAGTCCCCAGCGGAAAGTCCCTTGTAGCAAGCTCGATATCAGCAGTTCTTGAAGTACTCC
GGATGCAGCTCTCGGGCCACGTGATGAAATGCTAGGCGGCTGTCAAACCTCCACTCTAACACTTCTCTCT
CCGGGTCATCCATCCCATGCAGGCTCACAGGGTGTAACAAGCTGGTGTTCTCTCCTTTATTGGCCTCTTC
TACCTTATCTGGCTCAACTGGTACTAGCTTGTAGCACCATCCAAAGGTCAGTGGATATCTGACCCCTGGC
CCTGGTGTGTAGTTCTGCTAATCAGGGAAGTAGCCTTGTGTGTGGTAGATCCACAGATCAAGGATATCTT
GTCTTCTTTGGGAGTGAATTAGCCCTTCCAACTACTAAGTTTGTAGTACATATTTAACAAATACAATTTC
TTTAAAATGAAAATAATTCAGAGGAATCACAGGTTTAGAGTAAATGAAACCACAGGTAATTGGCAGTGGT
AATAGGGTATGGGGTGGGAAGTTTGGGATGATTTTGGTTAGCTTGAGTTATCCAGTTGATCCAGACATGA
TAAGATACATTGATGAGTTTGGACAAACCACAACTAGAATGCAGTGAAAAAAATGCTTTATTTGTGAAAT
TTGTGATGCTATTGCTTTATTTGTAACCATTATAAGCTGCAATAAACAAGTTAACAACAACAATTGCATT
CATTTTATGTTTCAGGTTCAGGGGGAGGTGTGGGAGGTTTTTTAAAGCAAGTAAAACCTCTACAAATGTG
GTATGGCTGATTATGATCTCTAGTCAAGGCACTATACATCAAATATTCCTTATTAACCCCTTTACAAATT
AAAAAGCTAAAGGTACACAATTTTTGAGCATAGTTATTAATAGCAGACACTCTATGCCTGTGTGGAGTAA
GAAAAAACAGTATGTTATGATTATAACTGTTATGCCTACTTATAAAGGTTACAGAATATTTTTCCATAAT
TTTCTTGTATAGCAGTGCAGCTTTTTCCTTTGTGGTGTAAATAGCAAAGCAAGCAAGAGTTCTATTACTA
AACACAGCATGACTCAAAAAACTTAGCAATTCTGAAGGAAAGTCCTTGGGGTCTTCTACCTTTCTCTTCT
TTTTTGGAGGAGTAGAATGTTGAGAGTCAGCAGTAGCCTCATCATCACTAGATGGCATTTCTTCTGAGCA
AAACAGGTTTTCCTCATTAAAGGCATTCCACCACTGCTCCCATTCATCAGTTCCATAGGTTGGAATCTAA
AATACACAAACAATTAGAATCAGTAGTTTAACACATTATACACTTAAAAATTTTATATTTACCTTAGAGC
TTTAAATCTCTGTAGGTAGTTTGTCCAATTATGTCACACCACAGAAGTAAGGTTCCTTCACAAAGATCCG
GGGCCCACTCATAAATCCAGTTGCCGCCACGGTAGCCAATCACCGTATCGTATAAATCATCGTCGGTACG
TTCGGCATCGCTCATCACAATACGTGCCTGGACGTCGAGGATTTCGCGTGGGTCAATGCCGCGCCAGATC
CACATCAGACGGTTAATCATGCGATACCAGTGAGGGATGGTTTTACCATCAAGGGCCGACTGCACAGGCG
GTTGTGCGCCGTGATTAAAGCGGCGGACTAGCGTCGAGGTTTCAGGATGTTTAAAGCGGGGTTTGAACAG
GGTTTCGCTCAGGTTTGCCTGTGTCATGGATGCAGCCTCCAGAATACTTACTGGAAACTATTGTAACCCG
CCTGAAGTTAAAAAGAACAACGCCCGGCAGTGCCAGGCGTTGAAAAGATTAGCGACCGGAGATTGGCGGG
ACGAATACGACGCCCATATCCCACGGCTGTTCAATCCAGGTATCTTGCGGGATATCAACAACATAGTCAT
CAACCAGCGGACGACCAGCCGGTTTTGCGAAGATGGTGACAAAGTGCGCTTTTGGATACATTTCACGAAT
CGCAACCGCAGTACCACCGGTATCCACCAGGTCATCAATAACGATGAAGCCTTCGCCATCGCCTTCTGCG
CGTTTCAGCACTTTAAGCTCGCGCTGGTTGTCGTGATCGTAGCTGGAAATACAAACGGTATCGACATGAC
GAATACCCAGTTCACGCGCCAGTAACGCACCCGGTACAGACCGCCACGGCTTACGGCAATAATGCCTTTC
CATTGTTCAGAAGGCATCAGTCGGCTTGCGAGTTTACGTGCATGGATCTGCAACATGTCCCAGGTGACGA
TGTATTTTTCGCTCATGTGAAGTGTCCCAGCCTGTTTATCTACGGCTTAAAAAGTGTTCGAGGGGAAAAT
AGGTTGCGCGAGATTATAGAGATCTGGCGCACTAAAAACCAGTATTTCACATGAGTCCGCGTCTTTTTAC
GCACTGCCTCTCCCTGACGCGGGATAAAGTGGTATTCTCAAACATATCTCGCAAGCCTGTCTTGTGTCCA
AGCTTTTTGCAAAAGCCTAGGCCTCCAAAAAAGCCTCCTCACTACTTCTGGAATAGCTCAGAGGCCGAGG
CGGCCTCGGCCTCTGCATAAATAAAAAAAATTAGTCAGCCATGGGGCGGAGAATGGGCGGAACTGGGCGG
AGTTAGGGGCGGGATGGGCGGAGTTAGGGGCGGGACTAT
