>Addgene plasmid #79129 | pHR_EGFPligand | depositor partial sequence | sequence record 148021 | EGFP surface ligand
ATGGAGACCGACACCCTCTTGCTCTGGGTCCTGCTGCTGTGGGTTCCGGGTAGTACCGGAGACATGGTTT
CTAAGGGTGAAGAATTGTTCACCGGAGTTGTGCCCATCCTGGTTGAGCTGGACGGAGACGTTAACGGACA
CAAGTTCTCAGTGAGCGGCGAAGGAGAGGGCGACGCTACGTACGGTAAACTGACGTTGAAGTTCATCTGT
ACAACAGGAAAGCTGCCAGTGCCCTGGCCTACACTCGTGACCACCCTCACCTACGGAGTCCAGTGCTTCT
CCCGGTACCCCGACCACATGAAACAGCACGATTTCTTCAAGTCCGCGATGCCTGAGGGCTATGTTCAGGA
ACGCACCATATTCTTCAAGGACGACGGTAACTATAAAACCAGGGCTGAAGTTAAGTTCGAGGGGGACACG
TTGGTAAATAGAATTGAGTTGAAAGGAATCGATTTCAAAGAAGACGGCAATATTTTGGGCCACAAGCTGG
AGTACAACTACAACAGCCACAACGTGTATATTATGGCTGATAAGCAGAAGAACGGCATCAAGGTGAACTT
CAAAATCCGACACAATATCGAGGATGGCTCTGTGCAACTGGCCGACCATTACCAGCAAAACACGCCTATC
GGCGACGGTCCGGTTTTGCTGCCAGATAACCACTACCTCTCCACGCAATCAGCCCTCTCCAAGGATCCTA
ACGAAAAAAGAGACCATATGGTTCTGCTTGAATTCGTGACGGCTGCTGGGATCACCCTGGGAATGGATGA
GCTGTATAAGAACGCCGTGGGCCAGGATACGCAGGAGGTGATCGTCGTGCCCCACAGCTTGCCCTTCAAG
GTCGTGGTTATTAGTGCTATCCTGGCGTTGGTGGTGCTGACTATTATCTCCCTTATCATACTTATCATGC
TGTGGCAAAAAAAACCCCGATAA
