>Addgene plasmid #79129 | pHR_EGFPligand | addgene partial sequence | sequence record 154007 | SFFVpro-F 5'-CTTCTGCTTCCCGAGCTCTA-3'
GCGCGCCAGTCCTCCGACAGACTGAGTCGCCCGGGGGGGATCTGGAGCTCTCGAGAATTCTCACGCGTCA
AGTGGAGCAAGGCAGGTGGACAGTGGATCGCCGCCACCATGGAGACCGACACCCTCTTGCTCTGGGTCCT
GCTGCTGTGGGTTCCGGGTAGTACCGGAGACATGGTTTCTAAGGGTGAAGAATTGTTCACCGGAGTTGTG
CCCATCCTGGTTGAGCTGGACGGAGACGTTAACGGACACAAGTTCTCAGTGAGCGGCGAAGGAGAGGGCG
ACGCTACGTACGGTAAACTGACGTTGAAGTTCATCTGTACAACAGGAAAGCTGCCAGTGCCCTGGCCTAC
ACTCGTGACCACCCTCACCTACGGAGTCCAGTGCTTCTCCCGGTACCCCGACCACATGAAACAGCACGAT
TTCTTCAAGTCCGCGATGCCTGAGGGCTATGTTCAGGAACGCACCATATTCTTCAAGGACGACGGTAACT
ATAAAACCAGGGCTGAAGTTAAGTTCGAGGGGGACACGTTGGTAAATAGAATTGAGTTGAAAGGAATCGA
TTTCAAAGAAGACGGCAATATTTTGGGCCACAAGCTGGAGTACAACTACAACAGCCACAACGTGTATATT
ATGGCTGATAAGCAGAAGAACGGCATCAAGGTGAACTTCAAAATCCGACACAATATCGAGGATGGCTCTG
TGCAACTGGCCGACCATTACCAGCAAAACACGCCTATCGGCGACGGTCCGGTTTTGCTGCCAGATAACCA
CTACCTCTCCACGCAATCAGCCCTCTCCAAGGATCCTAACGAAAAAAGAGAC
