>Addgene plasmid #79129 | pHR_EGFPligand | addgene partial sequence | sequence record 154008 | WPRE-R 5'-CATAGCGTAAAAGGAGCAACA-3'
CTTGCATGCCTGCAGGTCGACTCTAGAGTCGCGGCCTCAGTCAGTCACGCATGTTGCAGGTGGGAGTTGC
GGCCGCAAGTCAAGGATCTTATCGGGGTTTTTTTTGCCACAGCATGATAAGTATGATAAGGGAGATAATA
GTCAGCACCACCAACGCCAGGATAGCACTAATAACCACGACCTTGAAGGGCAAGCTGTGGGGCACGACGA
TCACCTCCTGCGTATCCTGGCCCACGGCGTTCTTATACAGCTCATCCATTCCCAGGGTGATCCCAGCAGC
CGTCACGAATTCAAGCAGAACCATATGGTCTCTTTTTTCGTTAGGATCCTTGGAGAGGGCTGATTGCGTG
GAGAGGTAGTGGTTATCTGGCAGCAAAACCGGACCGTCGCCGATAGGCGTGTTTTGCTGGTAATGGTCGG
CCAGTTGCACAGAGCCATCCTCGATATTGTGTCGGATTTTGAAGTTCACCTTGATGCCGTTCTTCTGCTT
ATCAGCCATAATATACACGTTGTGGCTGTTGTAGTTGTACTCCAGCTTGTGGCCCAAAATATTGCCGTCT
TCTTTGAAATCGATTCCTTTCAACTCAATTCTATTTACCAACGTGTCCCCCTCGAACTTAACTTCAGCCC
TGGTTTTATAGTTACCGTCGTCCTTGAAGAATATGGTGCGTTCCTGAACATAGCCCTCAGGCATCGCGGA
CTTGAAGAAATCGTGCTGTTTCATGTGGTCGGGGTACCGG
